>Addgene plasmid #131974 | pDONR221_SLC1A5 | addgene full sequence | sequence record 260033 | Addgene NGS Result
CTTTCCTGCGTTATCCCCTGATTCTGTGGATAACCGTATTACCGCCTTTGAGTGAGCTGATACCGCTCGC
CGCAGCCGAACGACCGAGCGCAGCGAGTCAGTGAGCGAGGAAGCGGAAGAGCGCCCAATACGCAAACCGC
CTCTCCCCGCGCGTTGGCCGATTCATTAATGCAGCTGGCACGACAGGTTTCCCGACTGGAAAGCGGGCAG
TGAGCGCAACGCAATTAATACGCGTACCGCTAGCCAGGAAGAGTTTGTAGAAACGCAAAAAGGCCATCCG
TCAGGATGGCCTTCTGCTTAGTTTGATGCCTGGCAGTTTATGGCGGGCGTCCTGCCCGCCACCCTCCGGG
CCGTTGCTTCACAACGTTCAAATCCGCTCCCGGCGGATTTGTCCTACTCAGGAGAGCGTTCACCGACAAA
CAACAGATAAAACGAAAGGCCCAGTCTTCCGACTGAGCCTTTCGTTTTATTTGATGCCTGGCAGTTCCCT
ACTCTCGCGTTAACGCTAGCATGGATGTTTTCCCAGTCACGACGTTGTAAAACGACGGCCAGTCTTAAGC
TCGGGCCCCAAATAATGATTTTATTTTGACTGATAGTGACCTGTTCGTTGCAACACATTGATGAGCAATG
CTTTTTTATAATGCCAACTTTGTACAAAAAAGCAGGCTCCACCATGGTGGCCGACCCCCCTAGAGATTCC
AAGGGACTGGCAGCAGCAGAGCCTACAGCCAACGGCGGCCTGGCCCTGGCCAGCATCGAGGACCAGGGAG
CAGCAGCAGGAGGATACTGCGGCTCCAGGGATCAGGTGCGGAGATGTCTGCGCGCCAATCTGCTGGTGCT
GCTGACCGTGGTGGCCGTGGTGGCCGGCGTGGCCCTGGGCCTGGGCGTGTCTGGAGCAGGAGGCGCCCTG
GCCCTGGGACCTGAGCGGCTGAGCGCCTTCGTGTTTCCAGGAGAGCTGCTGCTGAGGCTGCTGAGGATGA
TCATCCTGCCTCTGGTGGTGTGCAGCCTGATCGGAGGAGCAGCATCCCTGGACCCAGGCGCCCTGGGCAG
ACTGGGCGCCTGGGCCCTGCTGTTCTTTCTGGTGACCACACTGCTGGCCAGCGCCCTGGGAGTGGGACTG
GCCCTGGCCCTGCAGCCAGGCGCCGCCTCCGCCGCCATCAACGCCTCTGTGGGCGCCGCCGGCAGCGCCG
AGAATGCCCCCTCCAAGGAAGTCCTGGACTCTTTTCTTGATCTGGCCAGGAACATCTTTCCTAGCAATCT
GGTGTCCGCCGCCTTCCGCAGCTACTCCACCACATATGAGGAGCGGAACATCACCGGCACAAGAGTGAAG
GTGCCAGTGGGACAGGAGGTGGAGGGCATGAATATCCTGGGCCTGGTGGTGTTCGCCATCGTGTTTGGAG
TGGCCCTGAGGAAGCTGGGACCAGAGGGAGAGCTGCTGATCAGATTCTTTAACTCTTTCAATGAGGCCAC
CATGGTGCTGGTGAGCTGGATCATGTGGTACGCCCCTGTGGGCATCATGTTCCTGGTGGCCGGCAAGATC
GTGGAGATGGAGGACGTGGGACTGCTGTTTGCAAGGCTGGGCAAGTATATCCTGTGCTGTCTGCTGGGAC
ACGCAATCCACGGACTGCTGGTGCTGCCCCTGATCTACTTCCTGTTTACAAGGAAGAACCCCTATCGCTT
CCTGTGGGGCATCGTGACCCCTCTGGCCACAGCCTTTGGCACCAGCTCCTCTAGCGCCACCCTGCCTCTG
ATGATGAAGTGCGTGGAGGAGAACAATGGCGTGGCCAAGCACATCTCCCGGTTCATCCTGCCAATCGGCG
CCACAGTGAATATGGACGGAGCCGCCCTGTTCCAGTGCGTGGCAGCCGTGTTTATCGCCCAGCTGTCCCA
GCAGTCTCTGGATTTTGTGAAGATCATCACAATCCTGGTGACCGCCACAGCCTCCTCTGTGGGAGCAGCA
GGAATCCCAGCAGGAGGCGTGCTGACCCTGGCAATCATCCTGGAGGCCGTGAACCTGCCCGTGGATCACA
TCTCCCTGATCCTGGCCGTGGACTGGCTGGTGGATAGGTCTTGTACCGTGCTGAACGTGGAGGGCGACGC
ACTGGGAGCAGGACTGCTGCAGAATTACGTGGATCGGACAGAGTCTAGAAGCACCGAGCCAGAGCTGATC
CAGGTGAAGAGCGAGCTGCCACTGGACCCACTGCCAGTGCCTACAGAGGAGGGCAATCCACTGCTGAAGC
ACTATAGGGGACCAGCAGGCGATGCAACCGTGGCATCTGAGAAGGAGAGCGTGATGGACCCAGCTTTCTT
GTACAAAGTTGGCATTATAAGAAAGCATTGCTTATCAATTTGTTGCAACGAACAGGTCACTATCAGTCAA
AATAAAATCATTATTTGCCATCCAGCTGATATCCCCTATAGTGAGTCGTATTACATGGTCATAGCTGTTT
CCTGGCAGCTCTGGCCCGTGTCTCAAAATCTCTGATGTTACATTGCACAAGATAAAAATATATCATCATG
AACAATAAAACTGTCTGCTTACATAAACAGTAATACAAGGGGTGTTATGAGCCATATTCAACGGGAAACG
TCGAGGCCGCGATTAAATTCCAACATGGATGCTGATTTATATGGGTATAAATGGGCTCGCGATAATGTCG
GGCAATCAGGTGCGACAATCTATCGCTTGTATGGGAAGCCCGATGCGCCAGAGTTGTTTCTGAAACATGG
CAAAGGTAGCGTTGCCAATGATGTTACAGATGAGATGGTCAGACTAAACTGGCTGACGGAATTTATGCCT
CTTCCGACCATCAAGCATTTTATCCGTACTCCTGATGATGCATGGTTACTCACCACTGCGATCCCCGGAA
AAACAGCATTCCAGGTATTAGAAGAATATCCTGATTCAGGTGAAAATATTGTTGATGCGCTGGCAGTGTT
CCTGCGCCGGTTGCATTCGATTCCTGTTTGTAATTGTCCTTTTAACAGCGATCGCGTATTTCGTCTCGCT
CAGGCGCAATCACGAATGAATAACGGTTTGGTTGATGCGAGTGATTTTGATGACGAGCGTAATGGCTGGC
CTGTTGAACAAGTCTGGAAAGAAATGCATAAACTTTTGCCATTCTCACCGGATTCAGTCGTCACTCATGG
TGATTTCTCACTTGATAACCTTATTTTTGACGAGGGGAAATTAATAGGTTGTATTGATGTTGGACGAGTC
GGAATCGCAGACCGATACCAGGATCTTGCCATCCTATGGAACTGCCTCGGTGAGTTTTCTCCTTCATTAC
AGAAACGGCTTTTTCAAAAATATGGTATTGATAATCCTGATATGAATAAATTGCAGTTTCATTTGATGCT
CGATGAGTTTTTCTAATCAGAATTGGTTAATTGGTTGTAACACTGGCAGAGCATTACGCTGACTTGACGG
GACGGCGCAAGCTCATGACCAAAATCCCTTAACGTGAGTTACGCGTCGTTCCACTGAGCGTCAGACCCCG
TAGAAAAGATCAAAGGATCTTCTTGAGATCCTTTTTTTCTGCGCGTAATCTGCTGCTTGCAAACAAAAAA
ACCACCGCTACCAGCGGTGGTTTGTTTGCCGGATCAAGAGCTACCAACTCTTTTTCCGAAGGTAACTGGC
TTCAGCAGAGCGCAGATACCAAATACTGTTCTTCTAGTGTAGCCGTAGTTAGGCCACCACTTCAAGAACT
CTGTAGCACCGCCTACATACCTCGCTCTGCTAATCCTGTTACCAGTGGCTGCTGCCAGTGGCGATAAGTC
GTGTCTTACCGGGTTGGACTCAAGACGATAGTTACCGGATAAGGCGCAGCGGTCGGGCTGAACGGGGGGT
TCGTGCACACAGCCCAGCTTGGAGCGAACGACCTACACCGAACTGAGATACCTACAGCGTGAGCTATGAG
AAAGCGCCACGCTTCCCGAAGGGAGAAAGGCGGACAGGTATCCGGTAAGCGGCAGGGTCGGAACAGGAGA
GCGCACGAGGGAGCTTCCAGGGGGAAACGCCTGGTATCTTTATAGTCCTGTCGGGTTTCGCCACCTCTGA
CTTGAGCGTCGATTTTTGTGATGCTCGTCAGGGGGGCGGAGCCTATGGAAAAACGCCAGCAACGCGGCCT
TTTTACGGTTCCTGGCCTTTTGCTGGCCTTTTGCTCACATGTT
Features (pLannotate 1.2.2; 10 found; start..end, strand, type, name):
    121..213     +  CDS            lacI (fragment): lac repressor; lacI; The lac repressor binds to the lac operator to inhibit transcription in E. coli. This inhibition can be relieved by adding lactose or isopropyl-β-D-thiogalactopyranoside (IPTG).
    268..295     -  terminator     rrnB T2 terminator: transcription terminator T2 from the E. coli rrnB gene
    427..470     +  terminator     rrnB T1 terminator: Escherichia coli rrnB; transcription terminator T1 from the E. coli rrnB gene
    517..553     -  CDS            lacZα (fragment): LacZα fragment of β-galactosidase; lacZ fragment
    569..668     +  protein_bind   attL1: mutant version of attL; recombination site for the Gateway® LR reaction LR Clonase™
    674..2296    +  CDS            SLC1A5: AAAT_HUMAN - Also known as ASCT2, M7V1, RDR, RDRC. Experimental evidence at protein level: Swiss-Prot protein existence level 1. (Microbial infection) Acts as a cell surface receptor for type D simian retroviruses. From Homo sapiens (Human).
   2298..2397    -  protein_bind   attL2: mutant version of attL; recombination site for the Gateway® LR reaction LR Clonase™
   2415..2433    -  promoter       T7 promoter: promoter for bacteriophage T7 RNA polymerase
   2567..3376    +  CDS            KanR: aminoglycoside phosphotransferase; aph(3')-Ia; confers resistance to kanamycin in bacteria or G418 (Geneticin®) in eukaryotes
   3523..4111    +  rep_origin     ori: high-copy-number ColE1/pMB1/pBR322/pUC origin of replication
