[The description below was written by a language model from this plasmid's Addgene catalogue record and pLannotate feature annotations shown in this document.]
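Description:
pDONR221_SLC1A5 is a Gateway entry clone built on the pDONR221 backbone and carrying a codon-optimized open reading frame for human SLC1A5 (also known as ASCT2, AAAT, RDRC or M7V1), a solute carrier family member that the annotation also notes serves as a cell-surface receptor for type D simian retroviruses. The sequenced plasmid is about 4.2 kb, consisting of a roughly 2.55 kb backbone plus a 1,623 bp insert. It is propagated in E. coli from a high-copy ColE1/pUC-type origin and selected with kanamycin through an aminoglycoside phosphotransferase (KanR) gene.

The SLC1A5 coding sequence sits between attL1 and attL2 sites, the recombination sites recognised in the Gateway LR reaction, so the ORF can be transferred directionally into any attR-containing destination vector. Although the catalogue lists the vector type as mammalian expression, the feature table shows no eukaryotic promoter or polyadenylation signal driving the insert. Expression in mammalian cells therefore depends on the destination vector chosen, consistent with the stated purpose of subcloning into custom expression vectors. Upstream of attL1 lie the rrnB T1 and T2 transcription terminators, which insulate the cassette from read-through transcription in bacteria. A T7 promoter lies just beyond attL2, oriented back toward the insert on the opposite strand. Short lacI and lacZα fragments are annotated as backbone remnants rather than functional genes, and M13 forward and reverse primer sites flank the cassette for sequence verification. No epitope tags or reporters are annotated.

The plasmid belongs to a consortium-generated collection of SLC transporter clones intended to support transporter research and drug discovery.
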