Addgene plasmid #131974: pDONR221_SLC1A5
Purpose: Gateway entry clone with codon-optimized ORF sequence for subcloning into custom expression vectors
Depositing lab: RESOLUTE Consortium & Giulio Superti-Furga. Depositing organization: CeMM Research Center for Molecular Medicine. Publication: The RESOLUTE consortium: unlocking SLC transporters for drug discovery. Superti-Furga G, Lackner D, Wiedmer T, Ingles-Prieto A, Barbosa B, Girardi E, Goldmann U, Gurtl B, Klavins K, Klimek C, Lindinger S, Lineiro-Retes E, Muller AC, Onstein S, Redinger G, Reil D, Sedlyarov V, Wolf G, Crawford M, Everley R, ... Steppan CM. Nat Rev Drug Discov. 2020 Jul;19(7):429-430. doi: 10.1038/d41573-020-00056-6. PubMed 32265506.
Backbone
  Vector backbone: pDONR221
  Backbone manufacturer: Thermo Fisher Scientific
  Backbone size w/o insert (bp): 2550
  Vector type: Mammalian Expression
Growth in bacteria
  Bacterial resistance: Kanamycin, 50 μg/mL
  Growth temperature: 37°C
  Growth strain: Stbl3
  Copy number: High Copy
Gene/Insert
  Gene/Insert name: SLC1A5 (alt name: AAAT, ASCT2, RDRC, M7V1)
  Species: H. sapiens (human)
  Insert size (bp): 1623
  Entrez Gene: SLC1A5 (a.k.a. AAAT, ASCT2, ATBO, M7V1, M7VS1, R16, RDRC)
  Cloning method: Gateway Cloning
  Sequencing primers: 5′ M13-fwd; 3′ M13-rev
Terms and licenses: Academic/Nonprofit Terms; Industry Terms
Depositor comments: For more information on the full Resolute plasmid collection, please see www.addgene.org/depositor-collections/re-solute/. Please provide your feedback on this plasmid to the RESOLUTE consortium by filling out their RESOLUTE repository feedback form: https://forms.office.com/Pages/ResponsePage.aspx?id=0e05yklzmkS7rjFGQL4N7z4feCLQvEJAmVcOCM_u885UN1JJRko0Ukg4TVQwNTZLOUxPQVJWT1NHUCQlQCN0PWcu
How to cite: pDONR221_SLC1A5 was a gift from RESOLUTE Consortium & Giulio Superti-Furga (Addgene plasmid # 131974 ; http://n2t.net/addgene:131974 ; RRID:Addgene_131974)
