>Addgene plasmid #131974 | pDONR221_SLC1A5 | depositor partial sequence | sequence record 253348 | Codon-optimized ORF of SLC1A5
ATGGTGGCCGACCCCCCTAGAGATTCCAAGGGACTGGCAGCAGCAGAGCCTACAGCCAACGGCGGCCTGG
CCCTGGCCAGCATCGAGGACCAGGGAGCAGCAGCAGGAGGATACTGCGGCTCCAGGGATCAGGTGCGGAG
ATGTCTGCGCGCCAATCTGCTGGTGCTGCTGACCGTGGTGGCCGTGGTGGCCGGCGTGGCCCTGGGCCTG
GGCGTGTCTGGAGCAGGAGGCGCCCTGGCCCTGGGACCTGAGCGGCTGAGCGCCTTCGTGTTTCCAGGAG
AGCTGCTGCTGAGGCTGCTGAGGATGATCATCCTGCCTCTGGTGGTGTGCAGCCTGATCGGAGGAGCAGC
ATCCCTGGACCCAGGCGCCCTGGGCAGACTGGGCGCCTGGGCCCTGCTGTTCTTTCTGGTGACCACACTG
CTGGCCAGCGCCCTGGGAGTGGGACTGGCCCTGGCCCTGCAGCCAGGCGCCGCCTCCGCCGCCATCAACG
CCTCTGTGGGCGCCGCCGGCAGCGCCGAGAATGCCCCCTCCAAGGAAGTCCTGGACTCTTTTCTTGATCT
GGCCAGGAACATCTTTCCTAGCAATCTGGTGTCCGCCGCCTTCCGCAGCTACTCCACCACATATGAGGAG
CGGAACATCACCGGCACAAGAGTGAAGGTGCCAGTGGGACAGGAGGTGGAGGGCATGAATATCCTGGGCC
TGGTGGTGTTCGCCATCGTGTTTGGAGTGGCCCTGAGGAAGCTGGGACCAGAGGGAGAGCTGCTGATCAG
ATTCTTTAACTCTTTCAATGAGGCCACCATGGTGCTGGTGAGCTGGATCATGTGGTACGCCCCTGTGGGC
ATCATGTTCCTGGTGGCCGGCAAGATCGTGGAGATGGAGGACGTGGGACTGCTGTTTGCAAGGCTGGGCA
AGTATATCCTGTGCTGTCTGCTGGGACACGCAATCCACGGACTGCTGGTGCTGCCCCTGATCTACTTCCT
GTTTACAAGGAAGAACCCCTATCGCTTCCTGTGGGGCATCGTGACCCCTCTGGCCACAGCCTTTGGCACC
AGCTCCTCTAGCGCCACCCTGCCTCTGATGATGAAGTGCGTGGAGGAGAACAATGGCGTGGCCAAGCACA
TCTCCCGGTTCATCCTGCCAATCGGCGCCACAGTGAATATGGACGGAGCCGCCCTGTTCCAGTGCGTGGC
AGCCGTGTTTATCGCCCAGCTGTCCCAGCAGTCTCTGGATTTTGTGAAGATCATCACAATCCTGGTGACC
GCCACAGCCTCCTCTGTGGGAGCAGCAGGAATCCCAGCAGGAGGCGTGCTGACCCTGGCAATCATCCTGG
AGGCCGTGAACCTGCCCGTGGATCACATCTCCCTGATCCTGGCCGTGGACTGGCTGGTGGATAGGTCTTG
TACCGTGCTGAACGTGGAGGGCGACGCACTGGGAGCAGGACTGCTGCAGAATTACGTGGATCGGACAGAG
TCTAGAAGCACCGAGCCAGAGCTGATCCAGGTGAAGAGCGAGCTGCCACTGGACCCACTGCCAGTGCCTA
CAGAGGAGGGCAATCCACTGCTGAAGCACTATAGGGGACCAGCAGGCGATGCAACCGTGGCATCTGAGAA
GGAGAGCGTGATG
